>Addgene plasmid #39488 | pEGFP-ARAP3(R1155E) | addgene partial sequence | sequence record 50988 | EGFP-C 5'-CATGGTCCTGCTGGAGTTCGTG-3'
AGCTGTACAGTCCGGCCGGACTCAGATCTCGAGCATGGCTGCCCCTCAGGACCTGGACATCGCTGTGTGG
CTGGCCACGGTGCACCTGGAGCAGTATGCAGACACGTTCCGACGGCATGGCCTGGCTACAGCAGGTGCAG
CCCGGGGCCTGGGCCACGAGGAGTTGAAGCAGTTGGGCATCAGCGCCACAGGGCACCGGAAACGCATTCT
ACGCCTGCTGCAGACAGGCACCGAAGAGGGCTCCCTGGATCCCAAATCAGATAGTGCCATGGAACCATCC
CCCAGCCCAGCCCCGCAAGCCCAGCCCCCTAAGCCCGTGCCGAAGCCCAGGACCGTGTTTGGTGGACTCA
GTGGCCCTGCCACCACTCAGAGACCTGGGCTGAGCCCAGCCCTCGGGGGACCAGGAGTGTCCAGGAGCCC
AGAGCCCAGCCCAAGGCCCCCTCCTCTCCCCACTTCCTCCTCTGAGCAGTCTTCAGCCCTAAATACTGTG
GAGATGATGCCTAATTCCATCTACTTCGGCCTGGACTCAAGAGGCAGGGCACAGGCAGCTCAGGACAAGG
CCCCAGACAGCTCCCAAATCTCTGCCCCCACCCCTGCCCTCAGGCCCACAACAGGCACAGTGCACATCAT
GGATCCTGGTTGCCTGTACTATGGTGTCCAACCTGTGGGGACTCCAGGAGCCCCCGACAGAAGAGAGAGC
AGAGGTGTTTGTCAGGGCAGGGCTGAACACAGGCTCAGCAGACAGGATCTGGAGGCACGGGAGGATGCTG
GCTATGCCAGCCTTGAGCTACCTGGAGACTCCACCCTCTTATCGCCCACCCTGGAAAACAGAGGAAAACC
AGTGATGACCTCATTTCACCCTATGCCAGCTTCTCCTTCACGGCAG
