>Addgene plasmid #39488 | pEGFP-ARAP3(R1155E) | addgene partial sequence | sequence record 51344 | hARAP3-R1 5'-tcaaaagtcacccacaagtccatccc-3'
GGTTAGTCAGCTCCTCAGCAGTCAGGGTTGGGGACACCTTCAGGGTGACACAGTTGTCTGGGAGCTGCTG
CTCTATATAAACTTCCATGATGAGGTCTCCAGCCTGAGACAGCTGCACGTCCTTCCAGGTGGTGATAAGA
CTGACCTCCAAGTCAATCTGAGCTACCTGGTCAGAATCGATATCAAAGACAGAGATGTAGCCATCAATGA
GCTCTTGCAGCACTCGCACCTCGTGCTCCCCTCGCCCATCCGTCTGGAACACGCTGGGTGCAAACAGCAG
AGCCAAGTTCCGCGTGCACATCTGGTTTAGAGCCGCACATTTCTGCACCCGATAGAGATGCCCAATGAGG
GTGGCCAGTGTGCGGCGGTTGACCCGCGGCAGGCAGCCAATCACATCTTTATATTTCTCCAGGCGCTGAT
TCTTCTGGGGCAGCTCAGCAGCCTCCCTCCAGCGAGGCAGCAACCGTGCAGAGGTCACAGGGTCATCGAG
CTCACGAAAGAAGCGTTTGAGTGTGTCAGTGACATCCTCCACAAAGTGCTCCCCTGGTCGGAGCTTCACC
GACCGGGCATCCCGACGGAACTCAGCCAGGAGTCTCAGGCTGCGGGCACGAGCGCCCCCTTTCCGGTATA
CACCTTCCAGCCGGAGCCCATGCTGGGTAACAAAACTGATGCAGGCATCCACGATGATGGGGATGTCACC
CCGGCTCATCTGCTGCTCCTGCAGCCCTGTGCCGCCCCCACCAGCCGCGCCCCCAATGGCTGCGTTCCAT
GCCGTGAAGTCCAGCCGGCCCTCTCCTTGCAGAT
