>Addgene plasmid #39488 | pEGFP-ARAP3(R1155E) | addgene partial sequence | sequence record 52244 | hARAP3-F2 5'-tcgattctgaccaggtagctc-3'
TGGAGGACGTGCAGCTGTCTCAGGCTGGAGACCTCATCATGGAAGTTTATATAGAGCAGCAGCTCCCAGA
CAACTGTGTCACCCTGAAGGTGTCCCCAACCCTGACTGCTGAGGAGCTGACTAACCAGGTACTGGAGATG
GAGGGGACAGCAGCTGGGATGGACTTGTGGGTGACTTTTGAGATTCGCGAGCATGGGGAGCTGGAGCGGC
CACTGCATCCCAAGGAAAAGGTCTTAGAGCAGGCTTTACAATGGTGCCAGCTCCCAGAGCCCTGCTCAGC
TTCCCTGCTCTTGAAAAAAGTCCCCCTGGCCCAAGCTGGCTGCCTCTTCACAGGTATCCGACGTGAGAGC
CCACGGGTGGGGCTGTTGCGGTGTCGTGAGGAGCCACCTCGCTTGCTGGGAAGCCGCTTCCAGGAGAGGT
TCTTTCTGCTGCGTGGCCGCTGCCTGCTGCTGCTCAAGGAGAAGAAAAGCTCTAAACCAGAACGGGAGTG
GCCTTTGGAAGGTGCCAAGGTCTACCTGGGAATCCGCAAGAAGTTAAAGCCCCCAACACCGTGGGGCTTC
ACATTGATACTAGAGAAGATGCACCTCTACTTGTCCTGCACTGACGAGGATGAAATGTGGGATTGGACCA
CCAGCATCCTTAAAGCCCAGCACGATGACCAGCAGCCAGTGGTCTTACGACGCCATTCCTCCTCTGACCT
TGCCCGTCAGAAGTTTGGCACTATGCCCTTGCTGCCTATCCGTGGGGATGACAGTGGAGCCACCCTCCTC
TCTGCCAATCAGACCCTGCGGCGACTACACAACCGGAGG
