[The description below was written by a language model from this plasmid's Addgene catalogue record.]
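Description:
pEGFP-ARAP3(R1155E) is a mammalian expression plasmid built on the Clontech pEGFP-C2 backbone, in which human ARAP3 (also known as CENTD3 or DRAG1) is fused to the C-terminus of EGFP, so that the fluorescent tag sits at the N-terminus of the expressed protein. It is propagated in E. coli under kanamycin selection, and the same backbone provides neomycin resistance, allowing G418 selection of transfected mammalian cells. The record does not name the promoter, origins of replication or polyadenylation signal. Vectors of the pEGFP-C series generally drive the fusion from the CMV immediate-early promoter and terminate with an SV40 polyadenylation signal, and the listed 3′ sequencing primer is consistent with the latter. The insert was introduced by restriction cloning, but the sites used are not recorded, and the copy number is listed as unknown.

The insert carries the point mutation R1155E, which the record describes as a Ras binding domain mutation. ARAP3 is characterised in the associated work as a GTPase-activating protein for RhoA that is regulated by PI3K and by the small GTPase Rap. A charge-reversing substitution in the Ras binding domain is therefore presumably meant to disrupt the Rap interaction, although the record does not spell out the functional consequence. The construct is suited to transient or stable expression in mammalian cells, where the EGFP tag allows the mutant protein to be visualised by fluorescence microscopy or detected and isolated through the tag. A typical use would be comparison with wild-type ARAP3 to test how input through the Ras binding domain contributes to ARAP3 localisation and RhoA GAP activity.
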