Addgene plasmid #39488: pEGFP-ARAP3(R1155E)
Depositing lab: Sonja Vermeren. Depositing organization: Babraham Institute. Publication: ARAP3 is a PI3K- and rap-regulated GAP for RhoA. Krugmann S, Williams R, Stephens L, Hawkins PT. Curr Biol. 2004 Aug 10;14(15):1380-4. 10.1016/j.cub.2004.07.058 PubMed 15296756.
Backbone
  Vector backbone: pEGFP-C2
  Backbone manufacturer: Clontech
  Vector type: Mammalian Expression
  Selectable markers: Neomycin (select with G418)
Growth in bacteria
  Bacterial resistance: Kanamycin, 50 μg/mL
  Growth temperature: 37°C
  Growth strain: DH5alpha
  Copy number: Unknown
Gene/Insert
  Gene/Insert name: ARAP3(R1155E)
  Species: H. sapiens (human)
  Mutation: R1155E = Ras binding domain mutation
  Entrez Gene: ARAP3 (a.k.a. CENTD3, DRAG1)
  Tag / fusion protein: EGFP (N terminal on backbone)
  Cloning method: Restriction Enzyme; 5′ cloning site NA (unknown if destroyed); 3′ cloning site NA (unknown if destroyed)
  Sequencing primers: 5′ EGFP-C; 3′ sv40pA-R
Terms and licenses: Academic/Nonprofit Terms; Industry Terms: Not Available to Industry
How to cite: pEGFP-ARAP3(R1155E) was a gift from Sonja Vermeren (Addgene plasmid # 39488 ; http://n2t.net/addgene:39488 ; RRID:Addgene_39488)
